Addgene plasmid #113073: pSumo24P7vB4
Purpose: Plasmid for highly efficient expression of engineered IL24 with binding affinity to cognate receptors
Depositing lab: Bohdan Schneider. Depositing organization: Institute of Biotechnology of the Czech Academy of Sciences. Publication: Flexible regions govern promiscuous binding of IL-24 to receptors IL-20R1 and IL-22R1. Zahradnik J, Kolarova L, Peleg Y, Kolenko P, Svidenska S, Charnavets T, Unger T, Sussman JL, Schneider B. FEBS J. 2019 Oct;286(19):3858-3873. doi: 10.1111/febs.14945. Epub 2019 Jun 12. PubMed 31152679.
Backbone
  Vector backbone: pET28b
  Backbone manufacturer: Novagen
  Backbone size w/o insert (bp): 5369
  Vector type: Bacterial Expression
Growth in bacteria
  Bacterial resistance: Kanamycin, 50 μg/mL
  Growth temperature: 37°C
  Growth strain: NEB Stable
  Growth instructions: 2% glucose during propagation of plasmid is highly recommended. Accumulation of mutations was observed.
  Copy number: Low Copy
Gene/Insert
  Gene/Insert name: Human IL-24 engineered by computational design and fused with N-terminal SUMO tag (alt names: IL-24; IL-24/MDA7)
  Species: H. sapiens (human); SUMO part (Brachypodium distachyon)
  Insert size (bp): 831
  Mutation: Q60R, K62E, K68E, K77R, M80L, S88D, A89V, Q93R, Q94A, T111Q, E114R, K118D, R127K, V129A, V131L, Q150D, S154C, N157Q, Q158N, F160C, I162S, D164E, S165E, L172Q, R174Q, K178E, L186A, V193I, K205Q
  Entrez Gene: IL24 (a.k.a. C49A, FISP, IL10B, MDA7, MOB5, ST16)
  Promoter: T7
  Tag / fusion protein: SUMO (N terminal on insert)
  Cloning method: Gibson Cloning
  Sequencing primers: 5′ pET upstream primer; 3′ T7 terminator primer
Terms and licenses: Academic/Nonprofit Terms; Industry Terms: Not Available to Industry
How to cite: pSumo24P7vB4 was a gift from Bohdan Schneider (Addgene plasmid # 113073 ; http://n2t.net/addgene:113073 ; RRID:Addgene_113073)
