[The description below was written by a language model from this plasmid's Addgene catalogue record and pLannotate feature annotations shown in this document.]
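Description:
pSumo24P7vB4 is a bacterial expression plasmid built on the pET28b backbone for producing an engineered variant of human interleukin-24 (IL-24/MDA7) in E. coli. It is selected with kanamycin through the aph(3')-Ia gene and replicates from a pBR322-type ColE1 origin. The bom site and the rop gene are retained, and rop keeps the plasmid at the low copy number listed in the record. An f1 origin is also present, along with short tetracycline-resistance fragments that are pBR322-derived backbone remnants rather than functional markers. The record notes that mutations were seen to accumulate during propagation, which suggests that leaky expression of the insert is poorly tolerated by the host.

The expression cassette uses the T7 promoter followed by a lac operator and the T7 gene 10 ribosome binding site. The plasmid-borne lacI repressor holds transcription off until induction with IPTG in a host supplying T7 RNA polymerase, and a T7 terminator closes the unit. The open reading frame encodes an N-terminal SUMO domain, recorded as coming from Brachypodium distachyon (the annotation tool matched it to the rice SUMO1 homologue), fused directly to the IL-24 sequence. SUMO fusions are commonly used to improve the solubility and yield of difficult proteins. The IL-24 portion carries 29 substitutions introduced by computational design, including S154C and F160C. A histidine-tag sequence is annotated just downstream of the IL-24 coding region, but the record does not state whether it is translated as part of the fusion. According to the record, the construct is intended for highly efficient expression of an engineered IL-24 that retains binding affinity for its cognate receptors, in the context of work on IL-20R1 and IL-22R1 binding.
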