Features (pLannotate 1.2.2; 20 found; start..end, strand, type, name):
    593..670     -  promoter       lacI promoter: lacI
    678..957     -  CDS            TcR (fragment): tetracycline efflux protein; tet; confers resistance to tetracycline
    979..997     +  promoter       T7 promoter: promoter for bacteriophage T7 RNA polymerase
    998..1022    +  protein_bind   lac operator: The lac repressor binds to the lac operator to inhibit transcription in E. coli. This inhibition can be relieved by adding lactose or isopropyl-β-D-thiogalactopyranoside (IPTG). lac repressor encoded by lacI
   1037..1059    +  RBS            RBS: efficient ribosome binding site from bacteriophage T7 gene 10 (Olins and Rangwala, 1989)
   1147..1431    +  CDS            SUMO1 (fragment): SUMO1_ORYSJ - Also known as SMT3, SUM1. Experimental evidence at protein level: Swiss-Prot protein existence level 1. Ubiquitin-like protein which can be covalently attached to target lysines as a monomer. Does not seem to be involved in protein degradation and may function as an antagonist of ubiquitin in the degradation process (By similarity). From Oryza sativa subsp. japonica (Rice).
   1420..1893    +  CDS            IL24 (fragment): IL24_HUMAN - Also known as MDA7, ST16. Experimental evidence at protein level: Swiss-Prot protein existence level 1. Has antiproliferative properties on melanoma cells and may contribute to terminal cell differentiation. From Homo sapiens (Human).
   1903..1920    +  CDS            9xHis (fragment): 9xHis affinity tag
   1930..1979    +  CDS            SET1 (fragment): solubility-enhancement tag derived from T7 phage gene 10B
   1987..2034    +  terminator     T7 terminator: transcription terminator for bacteriophage T7 RNA polymerase
   2071..2499    +  rep_origin     f1 ori (sequence partly withheld): f1 bacteriophage origin of replication; arrow indicates direction of (+) strand synthesis
   2552..2609    +  promoter       AmpR promoter (fragment): bla
   2618..3433    -  CDS            KanR: aminoglycoside phosphotransferase; aph(3')-Ia; confers resistance to kanamycin in bacteria or G418 (Geneticin®) in eukaryotes
   3555..4143    +  rep_origin     ori: high-copy-number ColE1/pMB1/pBR322/pUC origin of replication
   4329..4468    -  misc_feature   bom: basis of mobility region from pBR322
   4570..4761    -  CDS            rop: Rop protein, which maintains plasmids at low copy number; rop
   4778..5158    +  CDS            YPB1_ECOLX: Protein predicted: Swiss-Prot protein existence level 4. From Escherichia coli.
   5230..5521    -  CDS            TcR (fragment): tetracycline efflux protein; tet; confers resistance to tetracycline
   5536..5557    -  protein_bind   CAP binding site: CAP binding activates transcription in the presence of cAMP. E. coli catabolite activator protein
   5570..592     -  CDS            lacI (across the origin): lac repressor; lacI; The lac repressor binds to the lac operator to inhibit transcription in E. coli. This inhibition can be relieved by adding lactose or isopropyl-β-D-thiogalactopyranoside (IPTG).
>Addgene plasmid #113073 | pSumo24P7vB4 | addgene full sequence | sequence record 222666 | Addgene NGS Result
GACGCAGACGCGCCGAGACAGAACTTAATGGGCCCGCTAACAGCGCGATTTGCTGGTGACCCAATGCGAC
CAGATGCTCCACGCCCAGTCGCGTACCGTCTTCATGGGAGAAAATAATACTGTTGATGGGTGTCTGGTCA
GAGACATCAAGAAATAACGCCGGAACATTAGTGCAGGCAGCTTCCACAGCAATGGCATCCTGGTCATCCA
GCGGATAGTTAATGATCAGCCCACTGACGCGTTGCGCGAGAAGATTGTGCACCGCCGCTTTACAGGCTTC
GACGCCGCTTCGTTCTACCATCGACACCACCACGCTGGCACCCAGTTGATCGGCGCGAGATTTAATCGCC
GCGACAATTTGCGACGGCGCGTGCAGGGCCAGACTGGAGGTGGCAACGCCAATCAGCAACGACTGTTTGC
CCGCCAGTTGTTGTGCCACGCGGTTGGGAATGTAATTCAGCTCCGCCATCGCCGCTTCCACTTTTTCCCG
CGTTTTCGCAGAAACGTGGCTGGCCTGGTTCACCACGCGGGAAACGGTCTGATAAGAGACACCGGCATAC
TCTGCGACATCGTATAACGTTACTGGTTTCACATTCACCACCCTGAATTGACTCTCTTCCGGGCGCTATC
ATGCCATACCGCGAAAGGTTTTGCGCCATTCGATGGTGTCCGGGATCTCGACGCTCTCCCTTATGCGACT
CCTGCATTAGGAAGCAGCCCAGTAGTAGGTTGAGGCCGTTGAGCACCGCCGCCGCAAGGAATGGTGCATG
CAAGGAGATGGCGCCCAACAGTCCCCCGGCCACGGGGCCTGCCACCATACCCACGCCGAAACAAGCGCTC
ATGAGCCCGAAGTGGCGAGCCCGATCTTCCCCATCGGTGATGTCGGCGATATAGGCGCCAGCAACCGCAC
CTGTGGCGCCGGTGATGCCGGCCACGATGCGTCCGGCGTAGAGGATCGAGATCTCGATCCCGCGAAATTA
ATACGACTCACTATAGGGGAATTGTGAGCGGATAACAATTCCCCTCTAGAAATAATTTTGTTTAACTTTA
AGAAGGAGATATACCATGAGCAAGCATCACCATCATTCAGGCCATCACCATACCGGACACCACCATCATT
CAGGCAGTCATCACCATTCCGGATCTGCTGCGGGTGGCGAAGAAGATAAGAAACCGGCAGGTGGCGAAGG
TGGCGGTGCCCATATCAACCTGAAAGTGAAAGGTCAAGACGGCAACGAAGTCTTTTTCCGCATCAAACGT
TCTACCCAGCTGAAAAAGCTGATGAACGCATACTGTGACCGTCAGTCTGTAGACATGACCGCAATTGCTT
TCCTGTTTGATGGTCGTCGCCTGCGTGCGGAACAGACCCCGGATGAACTGGAGATGGAAGATGGCGACGA
AATCGACGCAATGCTTCATCAGACTGGTGGCGCGTTCCATTTTGGTCCATGTCGTGTCGAAGGTGTGGTG
CCGCAAGAACTGTGGGAGGCCTTCTGGGCGGTTCGTGATACGTTACAAGCTCAGGACAACATCACCGATG
TACGTTTACTTCGTGCAGAGGTTTTACAAAATGTTTCAGATGCAGAGAGCTGCTATTTAGTCCATCAACT
GCTGCGCTTCTACTTAGACACAGTCTTTAAAAACTATCACAATAAGACCGCAGAGCTTCGTACTCTGAAA
AGTTTTTCAACACTGGCGAATAATTTCGTGCTGATCGTGAGCGATCTGCAACCGTGTCAGGAACAAAATA
TGTGCTCATCGCGTGAGGAAGCACACCGTCGCTTTTTACAATTCCAACGTGCATTTGAGCAATTGGATGT
GGAAGCAGCAGCGACAAAGGCTCTGGGAGAGATCGACATCCTTCTTACCTGGATGCAAAAGTTTTATCAA
CTGTAACTCGAGCACCACCACCACCACCACTGAGATCCGGCTGCTAACAAAGCCCGAAAGGAAGCTGAGT
TGGCTGCTGCCACCGCTGAGCAATAACTAGCATAACCCCTTGGGGCCTCTAAACGGGTCTTGAGGGGTTT
TTTGCTGAAAGGAGGAACTATATCCGGATTGGCGAATGGG
[124 nt withheld, positions 2071-2194]
C
[91 nt withheld, positions 2196-2286]
A
[49 nt withheld, positions 2288-2336]
CCTTTGACGTTGGAGTCCACGTTCTTT
[37 nt withheld, positions 2364-2400]
ACCCTATCTCGGTCTATTCTTTTGATTTATAAGGGATTTTGCCGATTTCGGCCTATTGGTTAAAAAATGA
GCTGATTTAACAAAAATTTAACGCGAATTTTAACAAAATATTAACGCTTACAATTTAGGTGGCACTTTTC
GGGGAAATGTGCGCGGAACCCCTATTTGTTTATTTTTCTAAATACATTCAAATATGTATCCGCTCATGAA
TTAATTCTTAGAAAAACTCATCGAGCATCAAATGAAACTGCAATTTATTCATATCAGGATTATCAATACC
ATATTTTTGAAAAAGCCGTTTCTGTAATGAAGGAGAAAACTCACCGAGGCAGTTCCATAGGATGGCAAGA
TCCTGGTATCGGTCTGCGATTCCGACTCGTCCAACATCAATACAACCTATTAATTTCCCCTCGTCAAAAA
TAAGGTTATCAAGTGAGAAATCACCATGAGTGACGACTGAATCCGGTGAGAATGGCAAAAGTTTATGCAT
TTCTTTCCAGACTTGTTCAACAGGCCAGCCATTACGCTCGTCATCAAAATCACTCGCATCAACCAAACCG
TTATTCATTCGTGATTGCGCCTGAGCGAGACGAAATACGCGATCGCTGTTAAAAGGACAATTACAAACAG
GAATCGAATGCAACCGGCGCAGGAACACTGCCAGCGCATCAACAATATTTTCACCTGAATCAGGATATTC
TTCTAATACCTGGAATGCTGTTTTCCCGGGGATCGCAGTGGTGAGTAACCATGCATCATCAGGAGTACGG
ATAAAATGCTTGATGGTCGGAAGAGGCATAAATTCCGTCAGCCAGTTTAGTCTGACCATCTCATCTGTAA
CATCATTGGCAACGCTACCTTTGCCATGTTTCAGAAACAACTCTGGCGCATCGGGCTTCCCATACAATCG
ATAGATTGTCGCACCTGATTGCCCGACATTATCGCGAGCCCATTTATACCCATATAAATCAGCATCCATG
TTGGAATTTAATCGCGGCCTAGAGCAAGACGTTTCCCGTTGAATATGGCTCATAACACCCCTTGTATTAC
TGTTTATGTAAGCAGACAGTTTTATTGTTCATGACCAAAATCCCTTAACGTGAGTTTTCGTTCCACTGAG
CGTCAGACCCCGTAGAAAAGATCAAAGGATCTTCTTGAGATCCTTTTTTTCTGCGCGTAATCTGCTGCTT
GCAAACAAAAAAACCACCGCTACCAGCGGTGGTTTGTTTGCCGGATCAAGAGCTACCAACTCTTTTTCCG
AAGGTAACTGGCTTCAGCAGAGCGCAGATACCAAATACTGTCCTTCTAGTGTAGCCGTAGTTAGGCCACC
ACTTCAAGAACTCTGTAGCACCGCCTACATACCTCGCTCTGCTAATCCTGTTACCAGTGGCTGCTGCCAG
TGGCGATAAGTCGTGTCTTACCGGGTTGGACTCAAGACGATAGTTACCGGATAAGGCGCAGCGGTCGGGC
TGAACGGGGGGTTCGTGCACACAGCCCAGCTTGGAGCGAACGACCTACACCGAACTGAGATACCTACAGC
GTGAGCTATGAGAAAGCGCCACGCTTCCCGAAGGGAGAAAGGCGGACAGGTATCCGGTAAGCGGCAGGGT
CGGAACAGGAGAGCGCACGAGGGAGCTTCCAGGGGGAAACGCCTGGTATCTTTATAGTCCTGTCGGGTTT
CGCCACCTCTGACTTGAGCGTCGATTTTTGTGATGCTCGTCAGGGGGGCGGAGCCTATGGAAAAACGCCA
GCAACGCGGCCTTTTTACGGTTCCTGGCCTTTTGCTGGCCTTTTGCTCACATGTTCTTTCCTGCGTTATC
CCCTGATTCTGTGGATAACCGTATTACCGCCTTTGAGTGAGCTGATACCGCTCGCCGCAGCCGAACGACC
GAGCGCAGCGAGTCAGTGAGCGAGGAAGCGGAAGAGCGCCTGATGCGGTATTTTCTCCTTACGCATCTGT
GCGGTATTTCACACCGCAATGGTGCACTCTCAGTACAATCTGCTCTGATGCCGCATAGTTAAGCCAGTAT
ACACTCCGCTATCGCTACGTGACTGGGTCATGGCTGCGCCCCGACACCCGCCAACACCCGCTGACGCGCC
CTGACGGGCTTGTCTGCTCCCGGCATCCGCTTACAGACAAGCTGTGACCGTCTCCGGGAGCTGCATGTGT
CAGAGGTTTTCACCGTCATCACCGAAACGCGCGAGGCAGCTGCGGTAAAGCTCATCAGCGTGGTCGTGAA
GCGATTCACAGATGTCTGCCTGTTCATCCGCGTCCAGCTCGTTGAGTTTCTCCAGAAGCGTTAATGTCTG
GCTTCTGATAAAGCGGGCCATGTTAAGGGCGGTTTTTTCCTGTTTGGTCACTGATGCCTCCGTGTAAGGG
GGATTTCTGTTCATGGGGGTAATGATACCGATGAAACGAGAGAGGATGCTCACGATACGGGTTACTGATG
ATGAACATGCCCGGTTACTGGAACGTTGTGAGGGTAAACAACTGGCGGTATGGATGCGGCGGGACCAGAG
AAAAATCACTCAGGGTCAATGCCAGCGCTTCGTTAATACAGATGTAGGTGTTCCACAGGGTAGCCAGCAG
CATCCTGCGATGCAGATCCGGAACATAATGGTGCAGGGCGCTGACTTCCGCGTTTCCAGACTTTACGAAA
CACGGAAACCGAAGACCATTCATGTTGTTGCTCAGGTCGCAGACGTTTTGCAGCAGCAGTCGCTTCACGT
TCGCTCGCGTATCGGTGATTCATTCTGCTAACCAGTAAGGCAACCCCGCCAGCCTAGCCGGGTCCTCAAC
GACAGGAGCACGATCATGCGCACCCGTGGGGCCGCCATGCCGGCGATAATGGCCTGCTTCTCGCCGAAAC
GTTTGGTGGCGGGACCAGTGACGAAGGCTTGAGCGAGGGCGTGCAAGATTCCGAATACCGCAAGCGACAG
GCCGATCATCGTCGCGCTCCAGCGAAAGCGGTCCTCGCCGAAAATGACCCAGAGCGCTGCCGGCACCTGT
CCTACGAGTTGCATGATAAAGAAGACAGTCATAAGTGCGGCGACGATAGTCATGCCCCGCGCCCACCGGA
AGGAGCTGACTGGGTTGAAGGCTCTCAAGGGCATCGGTCGAGATCCCGGTGCCTAATGAGTGAGCTAACT
TACATTAATTGCGTTGCGCTCACTGCCCGCTTTCCAGTCGGGAAACCTGTCGTGCCAGCTGCATTAATGA
ATCGGCCAACGCGCGGGGAGAGGCGGTTTGCGTATTGGGCGCCAGGGTGGTTTTTCTTTTCACCAGTGAG
ACGGGCAACAGCTGATTGCCCTTCACCGCCTGGCCCTGAGAGAGTTGCAGCAAGCGGTCCACGCTGGTTT
GCCCCAGCAGGCGAAAATCCTGTTTGATGGTGGTTAACGGCGGGATATAACATGAGCTGTCTTCGGTATC
GTCGTATCCCACTACCGAGATATCCGCACCAACGCGCAGCCCGGACTCGGTAATGGCGCGCATTGCGCCC
AGCGCCATCTGATCGTTGGCAACCAGCATCGCAGTGGGAACGATGCCCTCATTCAGCATTTGCATGGTTT
GTTGAAAACCGGACATGGCACTCCAGTCGCCTTCCCGTTCCGCTATCGGCTGAATTTGATTGCGAGTGAG
ATATTTATGCCAGCCAGCCA
